Addgene plasmid #27547: pcDNA-HA-CYLD
Depositing lab: Shao-Cong Sun. Publication: Regulation of the deubiquitinating enzyme CYLD by IkappaB kinase gamma-dependent phosphorylation. Reiley W, Zhang M, Wu X, Granger E, Sun SC. Mol Cell Biol. 2005 May . 25(10):3886-95. 10.1128/MCB.25.10.3886-3895.2005 PubMed 15870263.
Backbone
  Vector backbone: pcDNA
  Backbone manufacturer: Invitrogen
  Backbone size w/o insert (bp): 5400
  Vector type: Mammalian Expression
Growth in bacteria
  Bacterial resistance: Ampicillin, 100 μg/mL
  Growth temperature: 37°C
  Growth strain: DH5alpha
  Copy number: High Copy
Gene/Insert
  Gene/Insert name: CYLD
  Species: H. sapiens (human)
  Mutation: R156G and G179R
  Entrez Gene: CYLD (a.k.a. BRSS, CDMT, CYLD1, CYLDI, EAC, FTDALS8, MFT, MFT1, SBS, TEM, USPL2)
  Tag / fusion protein: HA (N terminal on insert)
  Cloning method: Restriction Enzyme
  Sequencing primers: 5′ T7; 3′ BGH-Rev
Terms and licenses: Academic/Nonprofit Terms; Industry Terms: Not Available to Industry
Depositor comments: Please note that this is the exact plasmid (including mutations) used in the associated publication listed below.
How to cite: pcDNA-HA-CYLD was a gift from Shao-Cong Sun (Addgene plasmid # 27547 ; http://n2t.net/addgene:27547 ; RRID:Addgene_27547)
