[The description below was written by a language model from this plasmid's Addgene catalogue record.]
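Description:
pcDNA-HA-CYLD is a mammalian expression plasmid built on a pcDNA backbone of about 5.4 kb without the insert. It carries the human CYLD coding sequence, introduced by restriction-enzyme cloning. It is maintained in E. coli as a high-copy plasmid under ampicillin selection. The record does not list the promoter, polyadenylation signal or any mammalian selection marker. The recommended sequencing primers, T7 forward and BGH reverse, do indicate that the insert lies between a T7 priming site and a BGH polyadenylation region. This is the usual layout of pcDNA-family vectors, in which a strong constitutive viral promoter typically drives expression in transfected cells. No feature table is provided, so these elements cannot be confirmed from the record.

The payload is CYLD, a deubiquitinating enzyme encoded by the cylindromatosis tumour suppressor gene, fused at its N terminus to an HA epitope tag. The tag allows detection and immunoprecipitation of the expressed protein with anti-HA antibodies. The insert differs from the reference sequence by two amino-acid substitutions, R156G and G179R. The depositor notes that this is the exact plasmid, mutations included, that was used in the associated study, so they are present in the original published reagent. The record does not say whether they have any functional consequence. That study examined regulation of CYLD by IKK-gamma-dependent phosphorylation. The construct is therefore suited to transient overexpression of tagged CYLD in mammalian cells to study its phosphorylation, its deubiquitinase activity and its role in signalling pathways.
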