>Addgene plasmid #27547 | pcDNA-HA-CYLD | addgene partial sequence | sequence record 36195 | CMV-F 5'-CGCAAATGGGCGGTAGGCGTG-3'
TAGCGACTCCTGGCTACTGAGAACCCACTGCTTACTGGCTTATCGAAATTAATACGACTCACTATAGGGA
GACCCAAGCTTGGTACCGAGCTCGGATCTGGTACCACGCGTACCATGGATATCTATCCATATGACGTTCC
AGATTATGCTGCTCAGATCGATACAATGAGTTCAGGCTTATGGAGCCAAGAAAAAGTCACTTCACCCTAC
TGGGAAGAGCGGATTTTTTACTTGCTTCTTCAGGAATGCAGCGTTACAGACAAACAAACACAAAAGCTCC
TTAAAGTACCGAAGGGAAGTATAGGACAGTATATTCAAGATCGTTCTGTGGGGCATTCAAGGATTCCTTC
TGCAAAAGGCAAGAAAAATCAGATTGGATTAAAAATTCTAGAGCAACCTCATGCAGTTCTCTTTGTTGAT
GAAAAGGATGTTGTAGAGATAAATGAAAAGTTCACAGAGTTACTTTTGGCAATTACCAATTGTGAGGAGA
GGTTCAGCCTGTTTAAAAACAGAAACAGACTAAGTAAAGGCCTCCAAATAGACGTGGGCTGTCCTGTGAA
AGTACAGCTGAGATCTGGGGAAGAAAAATTTCCTGGAGTTGTACGCTTCAGAGGACCCCTGTTAGCAGAG
GGGACAGTCTCCGGAATATTCTTTGGAGTTGAATTGCTGGAAGAAGGTCGTGGTCAAGGTTTCACTGACA
GGGTGTACCAAGGGAAACAGCTTTTTCAGTGTGATGAAGATTGTGGCGTGTTTGTTGCATTGGACAAGCT
AGAACTCATAGAAGATGATGACACTGCATTGGAAAGTGATTACGCAGGTCCTGGGGACACAATGCAGGTC
GAACTTCCTCCTTTGGAAATAAACTCCAGAGTTTCTTTGAAGGTTGGAGAAACAATAGAATCTGGAACAG
TTATATTCTGTGATGTTTTGCCAGGAAAAGAAAGCTTAGGAATG
